>Addgene plasmid #23859 | pDONR223-PHKB | depositor partial sequence | sequence record 11050 | Author sequence
ATGGCCTGCTCACCTGATGCAGTCGTCTCTCCGTCTTCCGCTTTCTTAAGGTCTGGCTCAGTTTATGAAC
CTCTTAAAAGCATTAATCTTCCAAGACCTGATAATGAAACTCTCTGGGATAAGTTGGACCATTATTACAG
AATTGTCAAGTCAACATTGCTGCTGTATCAAAGTCCAACTACCGGTCTCTTTCCCACTAAAACATGCGGT
GGTGACCAGAAGGCCAAGATCCAGGACAGCCTATACTGCGCTGCTGGGGCCTGGGCTTTGGCTCTTGCAT
ACAGGCGAATTGATGACGACAAGGGAAGGACCCATGAGCTGGAGCACTCAGCTATAAAATGCATGAGAGG
AATTCTCTACTGCTATATGCGTCAGGCCGATAAGGTCCAGCAGTTTAAGCAGGATCCACGCCCAACAACA
TGTCTTCACTCTGTTTTCAATGTGCATACAGGAGATGAGTTGCTTTCCTATGAGGAATATGGTCATCTTC
AGATAAATGCAGTGTCACTTTATCTCCTTTACCTTGTGGAAATGATTTCCTCAGGACTCCAGATTATCTA
CAACACTGATGAGGTCTCTTTTATTCAAAACCTTGTATTTTGTGTGGAAAGAGTTTACCGTGTGCCTGAC
TTTGGTGTCTGGGAAAGAGGAAGCAAATATAATAATGGCAGCACAGAGCTACATTCGAGCTCGGTTGGTT
TAGCAAAAGCAGCTCTAGAAGCAATTAATGGATTCAACCTTTTTGGCAACCAGGGCTGTTCGTGGTCAGT
TATATTTGTGGATCTCGATGCTCACAATCGCAACAGGCAAACTTTGTGCTCGCTGTTACCCAGAGAATCA
AGATCACATAATACAGATGCTGCCCTGCTCCCCTGCATCAGTTATCCTGCATTTGCCCTGGATGATGAAG
TTCTTTTTAGCCAGACACTTGATAAAGTGGTTAGAAAATTAAAAGGAAAATATGGATTTAAACGTTTCTT
GAGAGATGGGTATAGAACATCATTGGAAGATCCCAACAGATGCTACTACAAGCCAGCTGAAATTAAGCTA
TTTGATGGCATTGAATGTGAATTTCCCATATTTTTCCTTTATATGATGATTGATGGAGTTTTTAGAGGCA
ATCCTAAGCAAGTACAGGAATATCAGGATCTTTTGACTCCAGTACTTCATCATACCACAGAAGGATATCC
TGTTGTACCAAAGTACTATTATGTGCCAGCTGACTTTGTAGAATATGAAAAAAATAACCCTGGTAGTCAA
AAACGATTTCCTAGCAACTGTGGCCGTGATGGAAAACTGTTTCTTTGGGGACAAGCACTTTATATCATCG
CAAAACTCCTGGCTGATGAACTTATTAGTCCTAAAGACATTGATCCTGTCCAGCGCTATGTCCCACTAAA
GGATCAACGTAACGTGAGCATGAGGTTTTCCAATCAGGGCCCACTGGAAAATGACTTGGTAGTTCATGTG
GCACTTATAGCAGAAAGCCAAAGACTTCAAGTTTTTCTGAACACATATGGTATTCAAACTCAAACTCCTC
AACAAGTAGAACCCATTCAGATATGGCCTCAGCAGGAGCTTGTGAAAGCTTATTTGCAGCTGGGTATCAA
TGAAAAGTTAGGACTCTCTGGAAGGCCAGACAGGCCCATTGGCTGCCTCGGGACATCAAAGATTTATCGC
ATTCTAGGAAAGACTGTGGTTTGTTACCCGATTATTTTCGACCTAAGTGATTTCTACATGTCTCAGGATG
TTTTCCTGCTGATAGATGACATAAAGAATGCGCTGCAGTTCATTAAACAATATTGGAAAATGCATGGACG
TCCACTTTTCCTTGTTCTCATCCGGGAAGACAATATAAGAGGTAGCCGGTTCAACCCCATATTAGATATG
CTGGCAGCCCTTAAAAAAGGAATAATTGGAGGAGTCAAAGTTCATGTGGATCGTCTACAGACACTAATAT
CTGGAGCTGTGGTAGAACAACTTGATTTCCTACGAATCAGTGACACAGAAGAGCTTCCAGAATTTAAGAG
TTTTGAGGAACTAGAACCTCCCAAACATTCAAAAGTCAAACGGCAAAGCAGCACCCCTAGTGCTCCTGAA
CTGGGACAGCAGCCGGATGTCAACATTAGTGAATGGAAGGACAAACCCACCCATGAAATTCTTCAAAAAC
TGAATGATTGCAGTTGTCTGGCTAGCCAAGCCATCCTGCTGGGTATACTGCTCAAAAGAGAAGGCCCCAA
CTTCATCACAAAGGAAGGTACCGTTTCTGATCACATTGAGAGAGTCTATAGAAGAGCTGGCAGCCAAAAA
CTTTGGTCGGTTGTACGCCGTGCAGCAAGTCTTTTAAGTAAAGTAGTGGACAGCCTGGCCCCATCCATTA
CTAATGTTTTAGTGCAGGGCAAACAGGTAACTCTGGGTGCCTTTGGGCATGAAGAAGAAGTTATCTCTAA
TCCTTTGTCTCCAAGAGTGATTCAAAACATCATCTATTATAAGTGTAACACCCATGATGAGAGGGAAGCG
GTCATTCAGCAAGAACTGGTCATCCATATTGGCTGGATCATCTCCAATAACCCTGAGTTATTCAGTGGCA
TGCTGAAAATACGAATCGGGTGGATCATCCATGCCATGGAGTATGAACTTCAGATCCGTGGCGGAGACAA
GCCAGCCTTGGACTTGTATCAGCTGTCACCTAGTGAAGTTAAACAGCTTCTGCTGGATATTCTGCAGCCT
CAACAGAATGGAAGATGTTGGCTGAACAGGCGTCAGATCGATGGGTCTTTGAATAGAACTCCCACCGGGT
TCTATGACCGAGTGTGGCAGATTCTGGAGCGCACGCCCAATGGGATCATTGTTGCTGGGAAGCATTTGCC
TCAGCAACCAACCCTGTCAGATATGACCATGTATGAGATGAATTTCTCTCTCCTTGTTGAAGACACGTTG
GGAAATATTGACCAGCCACAGTACAGACAGATCGTTGTAGAGTTACTTATGGTTGTATCCATTGTACTGG
AAAGAAACCCCGAGCTAGAATTTCAAGACAAAGTAGATCTAGACAGACTGGTCAAAGAAGCATTTAATGA
ATTTCAAAAAGATCAGAGTCGGCTAAAGGAAATTGAAAAACAAGATGACATGACTTCCTTTTACAACACT
CCTCCCCTGGGAAAAAGAGGAACATGCAGCTATTTGACAAAGGCGGTGATGAATCTGCTGCTGGAAGGAG
AAGTCAAGCCAAACAATGATGACCCGTGTCTGATTAGCTAG
