>Addgene plasmid #23859 | pDONR223-PHKB | addgene partial sequence | sequence record 29663 | 23859 with M13pUC-fwd
TAATGATTTTATTTTGACTGATAGTGACCTGTTCGTTGCAACAAATTGATGAGCAATGCTTTTTTATAAT
GCCAACTTTGTACAAAAAAGTTGGCATGGCCTGCTCACCTGATGCAGTCGTCTCTCCGTCTTCCGCTTTC
TTAAGGTCTGGCTCAGTTTATGAACCTCTTAAAAGCATTAATCTTCCAAGACCTGATAATGAAACTCTCT
GGGATAAGTTGGACCATTATTACAGAATTGTCAAGTCAACATTGCTGCTGTATCAAAGTCCAACTACCGG
TCTCTTTCCCACTAAAACATGCGGTGGTGACCAGAAGGCCAAGATCCAGGACAGCCTATACTGCGCTGCT
GGGGCCTGGGCTTTGGCTCTTGCATACAGGCGAATTGATGACGACAAGGGAAGGACCCATGAGCTGGAGC
ACTCAGCTATAAAATGCATGAGAGGAATTCTCTACTGCTATATGCGTCAGGCCGATAAGGTCCAGCAGTT
TAAGCAGGATCCACGCCCAACAACATGTCTTCACTCTGTTTTCAATGTGCATACAGGAGATGAGTTGCTT
TCCTATGAGGAATATGGTCATCTTCAGATAAATGCAGTGTCACTTTATCTCCTTTACCTTGTGGAAATGA
TTTCCTCAGGACTCCAGATTATCTACAACACTGATGAGGTCTCTTTTATTCAAAACCTTGTATTTTGTGT
GGAAAGAGTTTACCGTGTGCCTGACTTTGGTGTCTGGGAAAGAGGAAGCAAATATAATAATGGCAGCACA
GAGCTA
