[The description below was written by a language model from this plasmid's Addgene catalogue record.]
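Description:
pDONR223-PHKB is a Gateway entry-type clone built in the Invitrogen pDONR223 donor backbone (about 5 kb without insert). It carries the human PHKB open reading frame, which encodes the beta regulatory subunit of phosphorylase kinase, as an insert of roughly 3.3 kb. The plasmid is maintained in standard E. coli cloning strains at high copy number and is selected with spectinomycin. The ORF was introduced by Gateway recombination, so it would be expected to sit between recombination (att) sites that allow transfer into compatible destination vectors. The record includes no feature table, however, so the exact sites, the origin of replication and other backbone elements are not itemised. M13 forward and reverse primer sites flanking the insert are listed for sequence verification.

The ORF lacks a stop codon. This "open" configuration lets the coding sequence be recombined in frame into a destination vector that supplies a C-terminal epitope tag of choice together with a stop codon. The record lists no promoter for expression in mammalian cells, and the depositors state that the plasmid should not be transfected directly. It serves instead as a shuttle and archival clone. They point to a set of custom lentiviral destination vectors (pLX301 to pLX304), obtained separately, for expressing the ORF in mammalian cells. The clone is part of a kit-format ORF collection associated with a study of resistance to RAF inhibition through reactivation of the MAP kinase pathway, which suggests use in systematic gain-of-function expression screens. Distribution is restricted to academic and nonprofit users.
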