Addgene plasmid #23859: pDONR223-PHKB
Depositing lab: William Hahn & David Root. Depositing organization: Dana-Farber Cancer Institute. Publication: COT drives resistance to RAF inhibition through MAP kinase pathway reactivation. Johannessen CM, Boehm JS, Kim SY, Thomas SR, Wardwell L, Johnson LA, Emery CM, Stransky N, Cogdill AP, Barretina J, Caponigro G, Hieronymus H, Murray RR, Salehi-Ashtiani K, Hill DE, Vidal M, Zhao JJ, Yang X, Alkan O, Kim S, Harris JL, Wilson CJ, Myer VE, Finan PM, Root DE, Roberts TM, Golub T, Flaherty KT, Dummer R, Weber BL, Sellers WR, Schlegel R, Wargo JA, Hahn WC, Garraway LA. Nature. 2010 Dec 16;468(7326):968-72. doi: 10.1038/nature09627 PubMed 21107320.
Backbone
  Vector backbone: pDONR223
  Backbone manufacturer: Invitrogen
  Backbone size w/o insert (bp): 5005
  Vector type: Gateway Donor vector
Growth in bacteria
  Bacterial resistance: Spectinomycin, 50 μg/mL
  Growth temperature: 37°C
  Growth strain: DH5alpha
  Copy number: High Copy
Gene/Insert
  Gene/Insert name: PHKB (alt name: phosphorylase kinase, beta)
  Species: H. sapiens (human)
  Insert size (bp): 3261
  Entrez Gene: PHKB
  Cloning method: Gateway Cloning
  Sequencing primers: 5′ M13pUC-fwd; 3′ M13rev
Terms and licenses: Academic/Nonprofit Terms; Industry Terms: Not Available to Industry
Depositor comments: The ORF has no Stop codon. This design enables easy recombination into a destination vector to add an epitope tag of choice and Stop codon to the ORF. Do NOT use this plasmid directly for transfections. A set of 4 custom lentiviral vectors is available ( pLX301 (http://www.addgene.org/25895/) , pLX302 (http://www.addgene.org/25896/) , pLX303 (http://www.addgene.org/25897/) , pLX304 (http://www.addgene.org/25890/) ) to be used to express these ORFs in mammalian cells. These plasmids are not included in the kit and must be ordered separately.
How to cite: pDONR223-PHKB was a gift from William Hahn & David Root (Addgene plasmid # 23859 ; http://n2t.net/addgene:23859 ; RRID:Addgene_23859)
